Addgene plasmid #226464: RLuc_MET_95_FLuc_Pless
Purpose: Promoterless MET predicted IRES between Rluc and Fluc
Depositing lab: Dogus Altintas & Paolo Comoglio. Depositing organization: IFOM Fondazione, Italy. Publication: The integrated stress response drives MET oncogene overexpression in cancers. Cerqua M, Foiani M, Boccaccio C, Comoglio PM, Altintas DM. EMBO J. 2025 Jan 7. doi: 10.1038/s44318-024-00338-4. PubMed 39774381.
Backbone
  Vector backbone: pCDNA3.1
  Vector type: Mammalian Expression
Growth in bacteria
  Bacterial resistance: Ampicillin, 100 μg/mL
  Growth temperature: 37°C
  Growth strain: DH5alpha
  Copy number: Unknown
Gene/Insert
  Gene/Insert name: Predicted MET IRES
  Cloning method: Restriction Enzyme; 5′ cloning site MluI (destroyed during cloning); 3′ cloning site NheI (destroyed during cloning)
  Sequencing primers: 5′ Amp-R
Terms and licenses: Academic/Nonprofit Terms; Industry Terms: Not Available to Industry
How to cite: RLuc_MET_95_FLuc_Pless was a gift from Dogus Altintas & Paolo Comoglio (Addgene plasmid # 226464 ; http://n2t.net/addgene:226464 ; RRID:Addgene_226464)
