[The description below was written by a language model from this plasmid's Addgene catalogue record and pLannotate feature annotations shown in this document.]
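Description:
RLuc_MET_95_FLuc_Pless is a bicistronic dual-luciferase reporter built on a pcDNA3.1 mammalian expression backbone, from which the promoter that would normally drive the reporter cassette has been removed. The feature table is consistent with this. No CMV enhancer/promoter or T7 promoter is annotated upstream of the first reading frame, and the MluI and NheI sites used for cloning were destroyed in the process. The cassette consists of a Renilla luciferase coding sequence followed, after a short unannotated gap of roughly 95 nt, by the firefly (Photinus pyralis) luciferase coding sequence and a bovine growth hormone polyadenylation signal. That gap is presumably where the predicted MET IRES element sits, although the annotation does not label it and the record does not define what "95" in the name refers to.

In bicistronic assays of this kind, Renilla reports cap-dependent translation of the first cistron. Firefly signal reports internal initiation driven by the intercistronic sequence. A promoterless version is the standard control for cryptic promoter activity. If firefly activity persists without an upstream promoter, the test sequence is probably driving transcription of a monocistronic firefly mRNA rather than acting as a true IRES. The associated study concerns MET overexpression under the integrated stress response.

The rest of the plasmid is standard pcDNA3.1 backbone. It carries a high-copy ColE1/pUC origin and AmpR for propagation and ampicillin selection in E. coli, and an f1 origin. An SV40 promoter-driven neomycin resistance gene with an SV40 poly(A) signal allows G418 selection in mammalian cells. Remnant lac regulatory elements, an SP6 promoter and a bom fragment are also annotated.
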