Features (pLannotate 1.2.2; 18 found; start..end, strand, type, name):
     10..945     +  CDS            Rluc: luciferase from the anthozoan coelenterate Renilla reniformis (sea pansy)
   1041..2690    +  CDS            LUCI_PHOPY: Experimental evidence at protein level: Swiss-Prot protein existence level 1. Produces green light with a wavelength of 562 nm. From Photinus pyralis (Common eastern firefly) (Lampyris pyralis).
   2776..2794    -  promoter       SP6 promoter: promoter for bacteriophage SP6 RNA polymerase
   2820..3044    +  polyA_signal   bGH poly(A) signal: bovine growth hormone polyadenylation signal
   3048..3069    +  promoter       SV40 promoter (fragment): SV40 enhancer and early promoter
   3090..3518    +  rep_origin     f1 ori (sequence partly withheld): f1 bacteriophage origin of replication; arrow indicates direction of (+) strand synthesis
   3532..3861    +  promoter       SV40 promoter: SV40 enhancer and early promoter
   3928..4719    +  CDS            neo: KKA2_KLEPN - Also known as kan, nptII. Experimental evidence at protein level: Swiss-Prot protein existence level 1. Resistance to kanamycin, neomycin, paromomycin, ribostamycin, butirosin and gentamicin B. From Klebsiella pneumoniae.
   4743..4901    +  CDS            ble (fragment): BLE_KLEPN - Experimental evidence at protein level: Swiss-Prot protein existence level 1. Binding protein with a strong affinity to the bleomycin family of antibiotics. Binds to CL990; an antimitotic-antibiotic compound. From Klebsiella pneumoniae.
   4896..5017    +  polyA_signal   SV40 poly(A) signal: SV40 polyadenylation signal
   5090..5106    -  protein_bind   lac operator: The lac repressor binds to the lac operator to inhibit transcription in E. coli. This inhibition can be relieved by adding lactose or isopropyl-β-D-thiogalactopyranoside (IPTG). lac repressor encoded by lacI
   5114..5144    -  promoter       lac promoter: promoter for the E. coli lac operon
   5159..5180    -  protein_bind   CAP binding site: CAP binding activates transcription in the presence of cAMP. E. coli catabolite activator protein
   5193..5285    -  CDS            lacI (fragment): lac repressor; lacI; The lac repressor binds to the lac operator to inhibit transcription in E. coli. This inhibition can be relieved by adding lactose or isopropyl-β-D-thiogalactopyranoside (IPTG).
   5468..6056    -  rep_origin     ori: high-copy-number ColE1/pMB1/pBR322/pUC origin of replication
   6227..7087    -  CDS            AmpR: β-lactamase; bla; confers resistance to ampicillin, carbenicillin, and related antibiotics
   7088..7192    -  promoter       AmpR promoter: bla
   7251..7303    -  misc_feature   bom (fragment): basis of mobility region from pBR322
>Addgene plasmid #226464 | RLuc_MET_95_FLuc_Pless | addgene full sequence | sequence record 450177 | Addgene NGS Result
CTAGCCACCATGACTTCGAAAGTTTATGATCCAGAACAAAGGAAACGGATGATAACTGGTCCGCAGTGGT
GGGCCAGATGTAAACAAATGAATGTTCTTGATTCATTTATTAATTATTATGATTCAGAAAAACATGCAGA
AAATGCTGTTATTTTTTTACATGGTAACGCGGCCTCTTCTTATTTATGGCGACATGTTGTGCCACATATT
GAGCCAGTAGCGCGGTGTATTATACCAGACCTTATTGGTATGGGCAAATCAGGCAAATCTGGTAATGGTT
CTTATAGGTTACTTGATCATTACAAATATCTTACTGCATGGTTTGAACTTCTTAATTTACCAAAGAAGAT
CATTTTTGTCGGCCATGATTGGGGTGCTTGTTTGGCATTTCATTATAGCTATGAGCATCAAGATAAGATC
AAAGCAATAGTTCACGCTGAAAGTGTAGTAGATGTGATTGAATCATGGGATGAATGGCCTGATATTGAAG
AAGATATTGCGTTGATCAAATCTGAAGAAGGAGAAAAAATGGTTTTGGAGAATAACTTCTTCGTGGAAAC
CATGTTGCCATCAAAAATCATGAGAAAGTTAGAACCAGAAGAATTTGCAGCATATCTTGAACCATTCAAA
GAGAAAGGTGAAGTTCGTCGTCCAACATTATCATGGCCTCGTGAAATCCCGTTAGTAAAAGGTGGTAAAC
CTGACGTTGTACAAATTGTTAGGAATTATAATGCTTATCTACGTGCAAGTGATGATTTACCAAAAATGTT
TATTGAATCGGACCCAGGATTCTTTTCCAATGCTATTGTTGAAGGTGCCAAGAAGTTTCCTAATACTGAA
TTTGTCAAAGTAAAAGGTCTTCATTTTTCGCAAGAAGATGCACCTGATGAAATGGGAAAATATATCAAAT
CGTTCGTTGAGCGAGTTCTCAAAAATGAACAATAACTGAGAGGAGGCGGGGAGGCGCGGAGCGCGCGTGT
GGTCCTTGCGCCGCTGACTTCTCCACTGGTTCCTGGGCACCGAAAGATAAACCTCTCATAATGGAAGACG
CCAAAAACATAAAGAAAGGCCCGGCGCCATTCTATCCTCTAGAGGATGGAACCGCTGGAGAGCAACTGCA
TAAGGCTATGAAGAGATACGCCCTGGTTCCTGGAACAATTGCTTTTACAGATGCACATATCGAGGTGAAC
ATCACGTACGCGGAATACTTCGAAATGTCCGTTCGGTTGGCAGAAGCTATGAAACGATATGGGCTGAATA
CAAATCACAGAATCGTCGTATGCAGTGAAAACTCTCTTCAATTCTTTATGCCGGTGTTGGGCGCGTTATT
TATCGGAGTTGCAGTTGCGCCCGCGAACGACATTTATAATGAACGTGAATTGCTCAACAGTATGAACATT
TCGCAGCCTACCGTAGTGTTTGTTTCCAAAAAGGGGTTGCAAAAAATTTTGAACGTGCAAAAAAAATTAC
CAATAATCCAGAAAATTATTATCATGGATTCTAAAACGGATTACCAGGGATTTCAGTCGATGTACACGTT
CGTCACATCTCATCTACCTCCCGGTTTTAATGAATACGATTTTGTACCAGAGTCCTTTGATCGTGACAAA
ACAATTGCACTGATAATGAATTCCTCTGGATCTACTGGGTTACCTAAGGGTGTGGCCCTTCCGCATAGAA
CTGCCTGCGTCAGATTCTCGCATGCCAGAGATCCTATTTTTGGCAATCAAATCATTCCGGATACTGCGAT
TTTAAGTGTTGTTCCATTCCATCACGGTTTTGGAATGTTTACTACACTCGGATATTTGATATGTGGATTT
CGAGTCGTCTTAATGTATAGATTTGAAGAAGAGCTGTTTTTACGATCCCTTCAGGATTACAAAATTCAAA
GTGCGTTGCTAGTACCAACCCTATTTTCATTCTTCGCCAAAAGCACTCTGATTGACAAATACGATTTATC
TAATTTACACGAAATTGCTTCTGGGGGCGCACCTCTTTCGAAAGAAGTCGGGGAAGCGGTTGCAAAACGC
TTCCATCTTCCAGGGATACGACAAGGATATGGGCTCACTGAGACTACATCAGCTATTCTGATTACACCCG
AGGGGGATGATAAACCGGGCGCGGTCGGTAAAGTTGTTCCATTTTTTGAAGCGAAGGTTGTGGATCTGGA
TACCGGGAAAACGCTGGGCGTTAATCAGAGAGGCGAATTATGTGTCAGAGGACCTATGATTATGTCCGGT
TATGTAAACAATCCGGAAGCGACCAACGCCTTGATTGACAAGGATGGATGGCTACATTCTGGAGACATAG
CTTACTGGGACGAAGACGAACACTTCTTCATAGTTGACCGCTTGAAGTCTTTAATTAAATACAAAGGATA
TCAGGTGGCCCCCGCTGAATTGGAATCGATATTGTTACAACACCCCAACATCTTCGACGCGGGCGTGGCA
GGTCTTCCCGACGATGACGCCGGTGAACTTCCCGCCGCCGTTGTTGTTTTGGAGCACGGAAAGACGATGA
CGGAAAAAGAGATCGTGGATTACGTCGCCAGTCAAGTAACAACCGCGAAAAAGTTGCGCGGAGGAGTTGT
GTTTGTGGACGAAGTACCGAAAGGTCTTACCGGAAAACTCGACGCAAGAAAAATCAGAGAGATCCTCATA
AAGGCCAAGAAGGGCGGAAAGTCCAAATTGTAAAATGTAACTGTATTCAGCGATGACGAAATTCTTAGCT
ATTGTAATCCTCCGAGGCCTCGAGCATGCATCTAGAGGGCCCTATTCTATAGTGTCACCTAAATGCTAGA
GCTCGCTGATCAGCCTCGACTGTGCCTTCTAGTTGCCAGCCATCTGTTGTTTGCCCCTCCCCCGTGCCTT
CCTTGACCCTGGAAGGTGCCACTCCCACTGTCCTTTCCTAATAAAATGAGGAAATTGCATCGCATTGTCT
GAGTAGGTGTCATTCTATTCTGGGGGGTGGGGTGGGGCAGGACAGCAAGGGGGAGGATTGGGAAGACAAT
AGCAGGCATGCTGGGGATGCGGTGGGCTCTATGGCTTCTGAGGCGGAAAGAACCAGCTGGGGCTCTAGGG
GGTATCCCC
[124 nt withheld, positions 3090-3213]
C
[91 nt withheld, positions 3215-3305]
A
[49 nt withheld, positions 3307-3355]
CCTTTGACGTTGGAGTCCACGTTCTTT
[37 nt withheld, positions 3383-3419]
ACCCTATCTCGGTCTATTCTTTTGATTTATAAGGGATTTTGCCGATTTCGGCCTATTGGTTAAAAAATGA
GCTGATTTAACAAAAATTTAACGCGAATTAATTCTGTGGAATGTGTGTCAGTTAGGGTGTGGAAAGTCCC
CAGGCTCCCCAGCAGGCAGAAGTATGCAAAGCATGCATCTCAATTAGTCAGCAACCAGGTGTGGAAAGTC
CCCAGGCTCCCCAGCAGGCAGAAGTATGCAAAGCATGCATCTCAATTAGTCAGCAACCATAGTCCCGCCC
CTAACTCCGCCCATCCCGCCCCTAACTCCGCCCAGTTCCGCCCATTCTCCGCCCCATGGCTGACTAATTT
TTTTTATTTATGCAGAGGCCGAGGCCGCCTCTGCCTCTGAGCTATTCCAGAAGTAGTGAGGAGGCTTTTT
TGGAGGCCTAGGCTTTTGCAAAAAGCTCCCGGGAGCTTGTATATCCATTTTCGGATCTGATCAAGAGACA
GGATGAGGATCGTTTCGCATGATTGAACAAGATGGATTGCACGCAGGTTCTCCGGCCGCTTGGGTGGAGA
GGCTATTCGGCTATGACTGGGCACAACAGACAATCGGCTGCTCTGATGCCGCCGTGTTCCGGCTGTCAGC
GCAGGGGCGCCCGGTTCTTTTTGTCAAGACCGACCTGTCCGGTGCCCTGAATGAACTGCAGGACGAGGCA
GCGCGGCTATCGTGGCTGGCCACGACGGGCGTTCCTTGCGCAGCTGTGCTCGACGTTGTCACTGAAGCGG
GAAGGGACTGGCTGCTATTGGGCGAAGTGCCGGGGCAGGATCTCCTGTCATCTCACCTTGCTCCTGCCGA
GAAAGTATCCATCATGGCTGATGCAATGCGGCGGCTGCATACGCTTGATCCGGCTACCTGCCCATTCGAC
CACCAAGCGAAACATCGCATCGAGCGAGCACGTACTCGGATGGAAGCCGGTCTTGTCGATCAGGATGATC
TGGACGAAGAGCATCAGGGGCTCGCGCCAGCCGAACTGTTCGCCAGGCTCAAGGCGCGCATGCCCGACGG
CGAGGATCTCGTCGTGACCCATGGCGATGCCTGCTTGCCGAATATCATGGTGGAAAATGGCCGCTTTTCT
GGATTCATCGACTGTGGCCGGCTGGGTGTGGCGGACCGCTATCAGGACATAGCGTTGGCTACCCGTGATA
TTGCTGAAGAGCTTGGCGGCGAATGGGCTGACCGCTTCCTCGTGCTTTACGGTATCGCCGCTCCCGATTC
GCAGCGCATCGCCTTCTATCGCCTTCTTGACGAGTTCTTCTGAGCGGGACTCTGGGGTTCGAAATGACCG
ACCAAGCGACGCCCAACCTGCCATCACGAGATTTCGATTCCACCGCCGCCTTCTATGAAAGGTTGGGCTT
CGGAATCGTTTTCCGGGACGCCGGCTGGATGATCCTCCAGCGCGGGGATCTCATGCTGGAGTTCTTCGCC
CACCCCAACTTGTTTATTGCAGCTTATAATGGTTACAAATAAAGCAATAGCATCACAAATTTCACAAATA
AAGCATTTTTTTCACTGCATTCTAGTTGTGGTTTGTCCAAACTCATCAATGTATCTTATCATGTCTGTAT
ACCGTCGACCTCTAGCTAGAGCTTGGCGTAATCATGGTCATAGCTGTTTCCTGTGTGAAATTGTTATCCG
CTCACAATTCCACACAACATACGAGCCGGAAGCATAAAGTGTAAAGCCTGGGGTGCCTAATGAGTGAGCT
AACTCACATTAATTGCGTTGCGCTCACTGCCCGCTTTCCAGTCGGGAAACCTGTCGTGCCAGCTGCATTA
ATGAATCGGCCAACGCGCGGGGAGAGGCGGTTTGCGTATTGGGCGCTCTTCCGCTTCCTCGCTCACTGAC
TCGCTGCGCTCGGTCGTTCGGCTGCGGCGAGCGGTATCAGCTCACTCAAAGGCGGTAATACGGTTATCCA
CAGAATCAGGGGATAACGCAGGAAAGAACATGTGAGCAAAAGGCCAGCAAAAGGCCAGGAACCGTAAAAA
GGCCGCGTTGCTGGCGTTTTTCCATAGGCTCCGCCCCCCTGACGAGCATCACAAAAATCGACGCTCAAGT
CAGAGGTGGCGAAACCCGACAGGACTATAAAGATACCAGGCGTTTCCCCCTGGAAGCTCCCTCGTGCGCT
CTCCTGTTCCGACCCTGCCGCTTACCGGATACCTGTCCGCCTTTCTCCCTTCGGGAAGCGTGGCGCTTTC
TCATAGCTCACGCTGTAGGTATCTCAGTTCGGTGTAGGTCGTTCGCTCCAAGCTGGGCTGTGTGCACGAA
CCCCCCGTTCAGCCCGACCGCTGCGCCTTATCCGGTAACTATCGTCTTGAGTCCAACCCGGTAAGACACG
ACTTATCGCCACTGGCAGCAGCCACTGGTAACAGGATTAGCAGAGCGAGGTATGTAGGCGGTGCTACAGA
GTTCTTGAAGTGGTGGCCTAACTACGGCTACACTAGAAGAACAGTATTTGGTATCTGCGCTCTGCTGAAG
CCAGTTACCTTCGGAAAAAGAGTTGGTAGCTCTTGATCCGGCAAACAAACCACCGCTGGTAGCGGTGGTT
TTTTTGTTTGCAAGCAGCAGATTACGCGCAGAAAAAAAGGATCTCAAGAAGATCCTTTGATCTTTTCTAC
GGGGTCTGACGCTCAGTGGAACGAAAACTCACGTTAAGGGATTTTGGTCATGAGATTATCAAAAAGGATC
TTCACCTAGATCCTTTTAAATTAAAAATGAAGTTTTAAATCAATCTAAAGTATATATGAGTAAACTTGGT
CTGACAGTTACCAATGCTTAATCAGTGAGGCACCTATCTCAGCGATCTGTCTATTTCGTTCATCCATAGT
TGCCTGACTCCCCGTCGTGTAGATAACTACGATACGGGAGGGCTTACCATCTGGCCCCAGTGCTGCAATG
ATACCGCGAGACCCACGCTCACCGGCTCCAGATTTATCAGCAATAAACCAGCCAGCCGGAAGGGCCGAGC
GCAGAAGTGGTCCTGCAACTTTATCCGCCTCCATCCAGTCTATTAATTGTTGCCGGGAAGCTAGAGTAAG
TAGTTCGCCAGTTAATAGTTTGCGCAACGTTGTTGCCATTGCTACAGGCATCGTGGTGTCACGCTCGTCG
TTTGGTATGGCTTCATTCAGCTCCGGTTCCCAACGATCAAGGCGAGTTACATGATCCCCCATGTTGTGCA
AAAAAGCGGTTAGCTCCTTCGGTCCTCCGATCGTTGTCAGAAGTAAGTTGGCCGCAGTGTTATCACTCAT
GGTTATGGCAGCACTGCATAATTCTCTTACTGTCATGCCATCCGTAAGATGCTTTTCTGTGACTGGTGAG
TACTCAACCAAGTCATTCTGAGAATAGTGTATGCGGCGACCGAGTTGCTCTTGCCCGGCGTCAATACGGG
ATAATACCGCGCCACATAGCAGAACTTTAAAAGTGCTCATCATTGGAAAACGTTCTTCGGGGCGAAAACT
CTCAAGGATCTTACCGCTGTTGAGATCCAGTTCGATGTAACCCACTCGTGCACCCAACTGATCTTCAGCA
TCTTTTACTTTCACCAGCGTTTCTGGGTGAGCAAAAACAGGAAGGCAAAATGCCGCAAAAAAGGGAATAA
GGGCGACACGGAAATGTTGAATACTCATACTCTTCCTTTTTCAATATTATTGAAGCATTTATCAGGGTTA
TTGTCTCATGAGCGGATACATATTTGAATGTATTTAGAAAAATAAACAAATAGGGGTTCCGCGCACATTT
CCCCGAAAAGTGCCACCTGACGTCGACGGATCGGGAGATCTCCCGATCCCCTATGGTGCACTCTCAGTAC
AATCTGCTCTGATGCCGCATAGTTAAGCCAGTATCTGCTCCCTGCTTGTGTGTTGGAGGTCGCTGAGTAG
TGCGCGAGCAAAATTTAAGCTACAACAAGGCAAGGCTTGACCGACAATTGCATGAAGAATCTGCTTAGGG
TTAGGCGTTTTGCGCTGCTTCGCGATGTACGGGCCAGATATACGC
